Addgene plasmid #67346: pDONR221-SARA
Purpose: hSara with stop codon in Gateway Entry vector
Depositing lab: Richard Kahn. Depositing organization: Emory University. Publication: Tool box: Plasmids for the expression or knockdown of human ARF Family GTPases (ARF/ARL/SAR) and their co-expression in bacteria with N-myristoyltransferases. Kerr SC, Kahn RA. Cell Logist. 2015 Sep 21;5(3):e1090523. doi: 10.1080/21592799.2015.1090523. eCollection 2015 Jul-Sep. PubMed 27057421.
Backbone
  Vector backbone: pDONR221
  Backbone manufacturer: Life Technologies
  Vector type: Bacterial Expression ; Gateway Entry vector
Growth in bacteria
  Bacterial resistance: Kanamycin, 50 μg/mL
  Growth temperature: 37°C
  Growth strain: DH5alpha
  Copy number: High Copy
Gene/Insert
  Gene/Insert name: SARA (alt name: pRK21s-221)
  Species: H. sapiens (human)
  Entrez Gene: SAR1B (a.k.a. ANDD, CMRD, GTBPB, SARA2)
  Promoter: None
  Cloning method: Gateway Cloning
  Sequencing primers: 5′ M13-Fwd; 3′ M13-Rev
Terms and licenses: Academic/Nonprofit Terms; Industry Terms: Not Available to Industry
How to cite: pDONR221-SARA was a gift from Richard Kahn (Addgene plasmid # 67346 ; http://n2t.net/addgene:67346 ; RRID:Addgene_67346)
