[The description below was written by a language model from this plasmid's Addgene catalogue record.]
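Description:
pDONR221-SARA is a Gateway entry clone built on the commercial pDONR221 backbone and carrying the human SARA open reading frame, a member of the SAR branch of the ARF family of small regulatory GTPases. The record names the insert SARA/hSara, while the linked gene entry is SAR1B (whose aliases include SARA2), so the exact paralogue assignment should be checked against the sequence rather than assumed from the name. The plasmid is maintained in standard E. coli cloning strains as a high-copy plasmid under kanamycin selection. No feature table accompanies the record, so the origin of replication and other backbone elements are not itemised here.

Although the catalogue lists it under bacterial expression, the insert has no promoter, and the construct is not intended to express the protein itself. As an entry clone generated by Gateway recombination, the coding sequence would be expected to sit between attL recombination sites, allowing it to be moved by an LR reaction into any compatible destination vector that supplies the promoter, tags and host-specific elements. The insert retains its native stop codon, which means it is suited to untagged expression or to N-terminal fusions provided by the destination vector, but not to C-terminal fusions, since translation would terminate before any downstream tag. M13 forward and reverse priming sites flank the insert for sequence verification. The plasmid belongs to a toolbox of constructs assembled for expressing or knocking down human ARF, ARL and SAR GTPases, where it serves as the shuttle source of the SARA coding sequence.
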