>Addgene plasmid #67346 | pDONR221-SARA | addgene partial sequence | sequence record 119361 | M13-Rev 5'-CAGGAAACAGCTATGACC-3'
TCAGCTGGATGGCAAATAATGATTTTATTTTGACTGATAGTGACCTGTTCGTTGCAACAAATTGATAAGC
AATGCTTTCTTATAATGCCAACTTTGTACAAGAAAGCTGGGTCCTATTAATCAATGTACTGTGCCATCCA
GCGGAAGCCTTCTCCGTAACCTTGTCTTTTGAGCACACTACACATGAAAACTTCTAAGGGTCGGGCATTC
AGTTCTTTCAGAGATATACTCCCCTTTCCTGTTGTCTGACCATATAAACCAAACATCTCTCGCAACCTCT
CTTCACTGATGGCTTCAGGTCTGTCGATCTTATTCCCAAGAATCAGTATAGGCACATTAGCAATGGTTTC
ATCTGTCATTAGTGAATCAAGTTCTTCTTTTGACTCTAACAGCCTTTCGTGGTCTGCACAATCCACCAGA
AATACAATGCCATTGATAGCAGGAAGGTAGTTTTTCCACACTCTTCGAGCTTGAACATGTCCACCCAGAT
CAAAAGTTGTAAACGTCATGCCAGCAATGGTCAGTTCTTCGGAAGTGGGATGTAATGTTGGGACATGTTG
TCCAAGTCTGTCATCTTTTAGCATGTGTAGCAATGTTGTTTTTCCTGCATTATCCAATCCAAGAAATACC
AGTTTACCAGTTTTCTTATATAATCCTAAAAACTGTAGCACACTGCTGAAACCACTGTAAATCCAATCAA
ATATGAAGGACATGGTTCTATCTCCTTCTAAGCCTGCTTTTTTGTACAAAGTTGGCATTATAAAAAAGCA
TTGCTCATCAATTTGTTGCAACGAACAGGTCACTATCAGTCAAAAATAAAATCATTATTTGGGGCCCG
